>Addgene plasmid #63377 | pFusX3-32 | depositor partial sequence | sequence record 105272 | pFusX3_CTT
AGTCTTAAGCGTCTCCATGGCCTGACCCCGGACCAAGTGGTGGCTATCGCCAGCCACGATGGCGGCAAGC
AAGCGCTCGAAACGGTGCAGCGGCTGTTGCCGGTGCTGTGCCAGGACCATGGCCTCACACCCGATCAGGT
CGTGGCTATCGCCAGCAACGGTGGCGGCAAGCAAGCGCTCGAAACGGTGCAGCGGCTGTTGCCGGTGCTG
TGCCAGGACCATGGCCTGACCCCGGACCAAGTGGTGGCTATCGCCAGCAACGGTGGCGGCAAGCAAGCGC
TCGAAACGGTGCAGCGGCTGTTGCCGGTGCTGTGCCAGGACCATGGCCTGCGAGACGTC
