>Addgene plasmid #63377 | pFusX3-32 | depositor partial sequence | sequence record 105273 | FusX3
CGTCTCCATGGCCTGACCCCGGACCAAGTGGTGGCTATCGAGACCGGCGCCGCTACGGGCGCGTCCCATT
CGCCATTCAGGCTGCGCAACTGTTGGGAAGGGCGATCGGTGCGGGCTCTTCGCTATTACGCCAGCTGGCG
AAAGGGGGATGTGCTGCAAGGCGATTAAGTTGGGAACGCCAGGGTTTTCCCAGTCACGACGTTGTAAAAC
GACGGCCAGTGAGCGCGCGTAATCGACTCACTATAGGGCGAATTGGGTACCGGGCCCCCCCTCGAGGTCC
TCCAGCTTTTGTTCCCTTTAGTGAGGGTTAATTGCGCGCTTGGCGTAATCATGGTCATAGCTGTTTCCTG
TGTGAAATTGTTATCCGCTCACAATTCCACACAACATACGAGCCGGAAGCATAAAGTGTAAAGCCTGGGG
TGCCTAATGAGTGAGCTAACTCACATTAATTGCGTTGCGCTCACTGCCCGCTTTCCACCGGTGGTCTCTG
GCGGCAAGCAAGCGCTCGAAACGGTGCAGCGGCTGTTGCCGGTGCTGTGCCAGGACCATGGCCTGCGAGA
CGTCTAGACCAGCCAGGACAGAAATGCCTCGACTTCGCTGCTACCCAAGGTTGCCGGGTGACGCACACCG
TGGAAACGGATGAAGGCACGAACCCAGTGGACATAAGCCTGTTCGGTTCGTAAGCTGTAATGCAAGTAGC
GTATGCGCTCACGCAACTGGTCCAGAACCTTGACCGAACGCAGCGGTGGTAACGGCGCAGTGGCGGTTTT
CATGGCTTGTTATGACTGTTTTTTTGGGGTACAGTCTATGCCTCGGGCATCCAAGCAGCAAGCGCGTTAC
GCCGTGGGTCGATGTTTGATGTTATGGAGCAGCAACGATGTTACGCAGCAGGGCAGTCGCCCTAAAACAA
AGTTAAACATTATGAGGGAAGCGGTGATCGCCGAAGTATCGACTCAACTATCAGAGGTAGTTGGCGTCAT
CGAGCGCCATCTCGAACCGACGTTGCTGGCCGTACATTTGTACGGCTCCGCAGTGGATGGCGGCCTGAAG
CCACACAGTGATATTGATTTGCTGGTTACGGTGACCGTAAGGCTTGATGAAACAACGCGGCGAGCTTTGA
TCAACGACCTTTTGGAAACTTCGGCTTCCCCTGGAGAGAGCGAGATTCTCCGCGCTGTAGAAGTCACCAT
TGTTGTGCACGACGACATCATTCCGTGGCGTTATCCAGCTAAGCGCGAACTGCAATTTGGAGAATGGCAG
CGCAATGACATTCTTGCAGGTATCTTCGAGCCAGCCACGATCGACATTGATCTGGCTATCTTGCTGACAA
AAGCAAGAGAACATAGCGTTGCCTTGGTAGGTCCAGCGGCGGAGGAACTCTTTGATCCGGTTCCTGAACA
GGATCTATTTGAGGCGCTAAATGAAACCTTAACGCTATGGAACTCGCCGCCCGACTGGGCTGGCGATGAG
CGAAATGTAGTGCTTACGTTGTCCCGCATTTGGTACAGCGCAGTAACCGGCAAAATCGCGCCGAAGGATG
TCGCTGCCGACTGGGCAATGGAGCGCCTGCCGGCCCAGTATCAGCCCGTCATACTTGAAGCTAGACAGGC
TTATCTTGGACAAGAAGAAGATCGCTTGGCCTCGCGCGCAGATCAGTTGGAAGAATTTGTCCACTACGTG
AAAGGCGAGATCACCAAGGTAGTCGGCAAATAACCCTCGAGCCACCCATGACCAAAATCCCTTAACGTGA
GTTACGCGTCGTTCCACTGAGCGTCAGACCCCGTAGAAAAGATCAAAGGATCTTCTTGAGATCCTTTTTT
TCTGCGCGTAATCTGCTGCTTGCAAACAAAAAAACCACCGCTACCAGCGGTGGTTTGTTTGCCGGATCAA
GAGCTACCAACTCTTTTTCCGAAGGTAACTGGCTTCAGCAGAGCGCAGATACCAAATACTGTCCTTCTAG
TGTAGCCGTAGTTAGGCCACCACTTCAAGAACTCTGTAGCACCGCCTACATACCTCGCTCTGCTAATCCT
GTTACCAGTGGCTGCTGCCAGTGGCGATAAGTCGTGTCTTACCGGGTTGGACTCAAGACGATAGTTACCG
GATAAGGCGCAGCGGTCGGGCTGAACGGGGGGTTCGTGCACACAGCCCAGCTTGGAGCGAACGACCTACA
CCGAACTGAGATACCTACAGCGTGAGCATTGAGAAAGCGCCACGCTTCCCGAAGGGAGAAAGGCGGACAG
GTATCCGGTAAGCGGCAGGGTCGGAACAGGAGAGCGCACGAGGGAGCTTCCAGGGGGAAACGCCTGGTAT
CTTTATAGTCCTGTCGGGTTTCGCCACCTCTGACTTGAGCGTCGATTTTTGTGATGCTCGTCAGGGGGGC
GGAGCCTATGGAAAAACGCCAGCAACGCGGCCTTTTTACGGTTCCTGGCCTTTTGCTGGCCTTTTGCTCA
CATGTTCTTTCCTGCGTTATCCCCTGATTCTGTGGATAACCGTATTACCGCCTTTGAGTGAGCTGATACC
GCTCGCCGCAGCCGAACGACCGAGCGCAGCGAGTCAGTGAGCGAGGAAGCGGAAGAGCGCCCAATACGCA
AACCGCCTCTCCCCGCGCGTTGGCCGATTCATTAATGCAGCTGGCACGACAGGTTTCCCGACTGGAAAGC
GGGCAGTGAGCGCAACGCAATTAATACGCGTACCGCTAGCCAGGAAGAGTTTGTAGAAACGCAAAAAGGC
CATCCGTCAGGATGGCCTTCTGCTTAGTTTGATGCCTGGCAGTTTATGGCGGGCGTCCTGCCCGCCACCC
TCCGGGCCGTTGCTTCACAACGTTCAAATCCGCTCCCGGCGGATTTGTCCTACTCAGGAGAGCGTTCACC
GACAAACAACAGATAAAACGAAAGGCCCAGTCTTCCGACTGAGCCTTTCGTTTTATTTGATGCCTGGCAG
TTCCCTACTCTCGCGTTAACGCTAGCATGGATGTTTTCCCAGTCACGACGTTGTAAAACGACGGCCAGTC
TTAAG
