>Addgene plasmid #63377 | pFusX3-32 | addgene partial sequence | sequence record 114986 | pCR8_R1 5'-cgaaccgaacaggcttatgt-3'
TGCGTCACCCGGCAACCTTGGGTAGCAGCGAAGTCGAGGCATTTCTGTTCCTGGCTGGTCTAGACGTCTC
GCAGGCCATGGTCCTGGCACAGCACCGGCAACAGCCGCTGCACCGTTTCGAGCGCTTGCTTGCCGCCACC
GTTGCTGGCGATAGCCACCACTTGGTCCGGGGTCAGGCCATGGTCCTGGCACAGCACCGGCAACAGCCGC
TGCACCGTTTCGAGCGCTTGCTTGCCGCCACCGTTGCTGGCGATAGCCACGACCTGATCGGGTGTGAGGC
CATGGTCCTGGCACAGCACCGGCAACAGCCGCTGCACCGTTTCGAGCGCTTGCTTGCCGCCATCGTGGCT
GGCGATAGCCACCACTTGGTCCGGGGTCAGGCCATGGAGACGCTTAAGACTGGCCGTCGTTTTACAACGT
CGTGACTGGGAAAACATCCATGCTAGCGTTAACGCGAGAGTAGGGAACTGCCAGGCATCAAATAAAACGA
AAGGCTCAGTCGGAAGACTGGGCCTTTCGTTTTATCTGTTGTTTGTCGGTGAACGCTCTCCTGAGTAGGA
CAAATCCGCCGGGAGCGGATTTGAACGTTGTGAAGCAACGGCCCGGAGGGTGGCGGG
