[The description below was written by a language model from this plasmid's Addgene catalogue record.]
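Description:
pFusX3-32 is a bacterial library plasmid from the FusX system, a one-step TALE/TALEN assembly platform. It is built on the FusX3 backbone (about 3 kb without insert), is maintained at high copy number in standard E. coli cloning strains, and is selected with spectinomycin. The record does not name the origin of replication or give a feature map, although the listed sequencing primers are the pCR8-type forward and reverse primers used to read across the insert.

The payload is a synthetic, pre-assembled trimer of TALE repeat modules carrying the repeat-variable diresidues HD, NG and NG, also labelled X3_CTT. In the standard TALE code, HD recognises cytosine and NG recognises thymine, so this unit specifies the trinucleotide CTT. The "X3" designation reflects its fixed place in the array: it supplies RVD positions 7 to 9 of the final TALE DNA-binding domain. The trimer was cloned in through BsaI sites that were destroyed in the process, consistent with Golden Gate-style construction using type IIS enzymes, where cutting outside the recognition site leaves position-specific overhangs.

In use, this plasmid is one member of a set of trimer libraries. A researcher picks the plasmid matching the desired triplet at each position of the target sequence and combines them in a single reaction with a receiver vector to produce a full-length TALE repeat array, typically fused to a nuclease domain for genome editing. The plasmid carries no expression cassette described in the record and serves only as an assembly intermediate.
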