Addgene plasmid #63377: pFusX3-32
Purpose: Encodes RVD positions 7-9 in TALEN assembly
Depositing lab: Stephen Ekker. Depositing organization: Mayo Foundation for Medical Education and Research. Publication: FusX: A rapid one-step TALE assembly system for genome science. Ma AC, McNulty MS, Tanya PL, Jarryd CM, Martinez-Galvez G, Argue DP, Lee HB, Urban MD, Bullard CE, Blackburn PR, Man TK, Clark KJ, Ekker SC. Hum Gene Ther. 2016 Jun;27(6):451-63. doi: 10.1089/hum.2015.172 PubMed 26854857.
Backbone
  Vector backbone: FusX3
  Backbone size w/o insert (bp): 3015
  Vector type: TALEN
Growth in bacteria
  Bacterial resistance: Spectinomycin, 50 μg/mL
  Growth temperature: 37°C
  Growth strain: DH5alpha
  Copy number: High Copy
Gene/Insert
  Gene/Insert name: HD NG NG (alt name: X3_CTT)
  Species: Synthetic
  Mutation: none
  Cloning method: Restriction Enzyme; 5′ cloning site BsaI (destroyed during cloning); 3′ cloning site BsaI (destroyed during cloning)
  Sequencing primers: 5′ pCR8_F1; 3′ pCR8_R1
Terms and licenses: Academic/Nonprofit Terms; Industry Terms: Not Available to Industry
How to cite: pFusX3-32 was a gift from Stephen Ekker (Addgene plasmid # 63377 ; http://n2t.net/addgene:63377 ; RRID:Addgene_63377)
